Addgene plasmid #140244: SPACE-NG (pRZ5150)
Purpose: CMV promoter expression plasmid for TadA*(V82G)-nCas9_NG-pmCDA1(R187W)-UGI-UGI-P2A-EGFP
Depositing lab: Keith Joung. Depositing organization: Massachusetts General Hospital. Publication: A dual-deaminase CRISPR base editor enables concurrent adenine and cytosine editing. Grunewald J, Zhou R, Lareau CA, Garcia SP, Iyer S, Miller BR, Langner LM, Hsu JY, Aryee MJ, Joung JK. Nat Biotechnol. 2020 Jun 1. pii: 10.1038/s41587-020-0535-y. doi: 10.1038/s41587-020-0535-y. PubMed 32483364.
Backbone
  Vector backbone: CMV
  Backbone manufacturer: pCMV-ABEmax-P2A-EGFP (Addgene #112101)
  Backbone size w/o insert (bp): 3400
  Total vector size (bp): 10308
  Vector type: Mammalian Expression
Growth in bacteria
  Bacterial resistance: Ampicillin, 100 μg/mL
  Growth temperature: 37°C
  Growth strain: DH5alpha
  Copy number: High Copy
Gene/Insert
  Gene/Insert name: SPACE_NG (alt name: bpNLS-TadA*(V82G)-nCas9_NG-bpNLS-pmCDA1(R187W)-UGI-UGI-P2A-EGFP)
  Species: E. coli, S. pyogenes, P. marinus
  Insert size (bp): 6943
  Mutation: V82G in TadA*, NG mutations in SpCas9, D10A in SpCas9_NG, R187W in pmCDA1
  Promoter: CMV
  Cloning method: Gibson Cloning
  Sequencing primers: 5′ CGCAAATGGGCGGTAGGCGTG; 3′ TAGAAGGCACAGTCGAGG
Resource information
  A portion of this plasmid was derived from a plasmid made by: Addgene #131313, #131300, #125615
Terms and licenses: Academic/Nonprofit Terms; Industry Terms: Not Available to Industry
How to cite: SPACE-NG (pRZ5150) was a gift from Keith Joung (Addgene plasmid # 140244 ; http://n2t.net/addgene:140244 ; RRID:Addgene_140244)
