[The description below was written by a language model from this plasmid's Addgene catalogue record and pLannotate feature annotations shown in this document.]
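Description:
SPACE-NG (pRZ5150) is a 10.3 kb mammalian expression plasmid encoding a dual-deaminase CRISPR base editor, built by Gibson assembly on a CMV backbone derived from pCMV-ABEmax-P2A-EGFP. It is propagated in E. coli as a high-copy plasmid through a ColE1/pUC-type origin and selected with ampicillin via the β-lactamase gene. Remnants of lac regulatory elements, a short SV40 promoter fragment and a bom fragment in the backbone appear to be cloning vestiges, and no mammalian selection marker is annotated.

The payload is a single open reading frame of about 6.9 kb driven by the CMV enhancer and immediate early promoter and terminated by the bGH polyadenylation signal. A T7 promoter lies just upstream of the coding region. According to the record, the fusion reads: bipartite NLS, evolved E. coli TadA* adenosine deaminase carrying V82G, S. pyogenes Cas9 nickase (D10A) with the NG mutations, a second bipartite NLS, the sea lamprey cytidine deaminase pmCDA1 with R187W, two copies of the uracil glycosylase inhibitor UGI, then P2A and EGFP. The automated feature table detects TadA, Cas9 in two segments, one UGI and EGFP. It leaves the region between Cas9 and UGI unannotated, which is where pmCDA1 and the other UGI copy would be expected to lie.

Joining both deaminases to one nickase allows concurrent adenine and cytosine editing at a guide-targeted site, with UGI blocking uracil excision to preserve the C-to-T outcomes. The NG Cas9 variant is generally used to relax PAM requirements and widen the range of targetable sites. The P2A-linked EGFP is released as a separate protein and marks transfected cells. No guide RNA cassette is annotated, so the guide must be supplied separately.
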