Features (pLannotate 1.2.2; 19 found; start..end, strand, type, name):
      1..380     +  enhancer       CMV enhancer: human cytomegalovirus immediate early enhancer
    381..584     +  promoter       CMV promoter: human cytomegalovirus (CMV) immediate early promoter
    626..644     +  promoter       T7 promoter: promoter for bacteriophage T7 RNA polymerase
    715..1209    +  CDS            tadA: TADA_ECOLI - Also known as yfhC. Experimental evidence at protein level: Swiss-Prot protein existence level 1. Catalyzes the deamination of adenosine to inosine at the wobble position 34 of tRNA(Arg2). Essential for cell viability. From Escherichia coli (strain K12).
   1309..2910    +  CDS            dCas9(N): N-terminal portion of catalytically inactive Streptococcus pyogenes dCas9 carrying the D10A mutation (Zetsche et al., 2015)
   2911..5405    +  CDS            Cas9(C) (fragment): C-terminal portion of Streptococcus pyogenes Cas9 (Zetsche et al., 2015)
   6499..6747    +  CDS            UGI: UNGI_BPPB2 - Experimental evidence at protein level: Swiss-Prot protein existence level 1. This protein binds specifically and reversibly to the host uracil-DNA glycosylase, preventing removal of uracil residues from PBS2 DNA by the host uracil-excision repair system. From Bacillus phage PBS2 (Bacteriophage PBS2).
   6814..7530    +  CDS            EGFP: EGFP is a basic (constitutively fluorescent) green fluorescent protein published in 1996, derived from Aequorea victoria. It is reported to be a rapidly-maturing weak dimer with moderate acid sensitivity.
   7618..7842    +  polyA_signal   bGH poly(A) signal: bovine growth hormone polyadenylation signal
   7846..7867    +  promoter       SV40 promoter (fragment): SV40 enhancer and early promoter
   7872..7888    +  misc_feature   MCS (fragment): pBluescript multiple cloning site
   7937..7953    -  protein_bind   lac operator: The lac repressor binds to the lac operator to inhibit transcription in E. coli. This inhibition can be relieved by adding lactose or isopropyl-β-D-thiogalactopyranoside (IPTG). lac repressor encoded by lacI
   7961..7991    -  promoter       lac promoter: promoter for the E. coli lac operon
   8006..8027    -  protein_bind   CAP binding site: CAP binding activates transcription in the presence of cAMP. E. coli catabolite activator protein
   8040..8132    -  CDS            lacI (fragment): lac repressor; lacI; The lac repressor binds to the lac operator to inhibit transcription in E. coli. This inhibition can be relieved by adding lactose or isopropyl-β-D-thiogalactopyranoside (IPTG).
   8315..8903    -  rep_origin     ori: high-copy-number ColE1/pMB1/pBR322/pUC origin of replication
   9074..9934    -  CDS            AmpR: β-lactamase; bla; confers resistance to ampicillin, carbenicillin, and related antibiotics
   9935..10039   -  promoter       AmpR promoter: bla
  10110..10154   -  misc_feature   bom (fragment): basis of mobility region from pBR322
>Addgene plasmid #140244 | SPACE-NG (pRZ5150) | addgene full sequence | sequence record 275728 | Addgene NGS Result
GACATTGATTATTGACTAGTTATTAATAGTAATCAATTACGGGGTCATTAGTTCATAGCCCATATATGGA
GTTCCGCGTTACATAACTTACGGTAAATGGCCCGCCTGGCTGACCGCCCAACGACCCCCGCCCATTGACG
TCAATAATGACGTATGTTCCCATAGTAACGCCAATAGGGACTTTCCATTGACGTCAATGGGTGGAGTATT
TACGGTAAACTGCCCACTTGGCAGTACATCAAGTGTATCATATGCCAAGTACGCCCCCTATTGACGTCAA
TGACGGTAAATGGCCCGCCTGGCATTATGCCCAGTACATGACCTTATGGGACTTTCCTACTTGGCAGTAC
ATCTACGTATTAGTCATCGCTATTACCATGGTGATGCGGTTTTGGCAGTACATCAATGGGCGTGGATAGC
GGTTTGACTCACGGGGATTTCCAAGTCTCCACCCCATTGACGTCAATGGGAGTTTGTTTTGGCACCAAAA
TCAACGGGACTTTCCAAAATGTCGTAACAACTCCGCCCCATTGACGCAAATGGGCGGTAGGCGTGTACGG
TGGGAGGTCTATATAAGCAGAGCTGGTTTAGTGAACCGTCAGATCCGCTAGAGATCCGCGGCCGCTAATA
CGACTCACTATAGGGAGAGCCGCCACCATGAAACGGACAGCCGACGGAAGCGAGTTCGAGTCACCAAAGA
AGAAGCGGAAAGTCTCTGAGGTGGAGTTTTCCCACGAGTACTGGATGAGACATGCCCTGACCCTGGCCAA
GAGGGCACGCGATGAGAGGGAGGTGCCTGTGGGAGCCGTGCTGGTGCTGAACAATAGAGTGATCGGCGAG
GGCTGGAACAGAGCCATCGGCCTGCACGACCCAACAGCCCATGCCGAAATTATGGCCCTGAGACAGGGCG
GCCTGGTCATGCAGAACTACAGACTGATTGACGCCACCCTGTACGGCACATTCGAGCCTTGCGTGATGTG
CGCCGGCGCCATGATCCACTCTAGGATCGGCCGCGTGGTGTTTGGCGTGAGGAACGCAAAAACCGGCGCC
GCAGGCTCCCTGATGGACGTGCTGCACTACCCCGGCATGAATCACCGCGTCGAAATTACCGAGGGAATCC
TGGCAGATGAATGTGCCGCCCTGCTGTGCTATTTCTTTCGGATGCCTAGACAGGTGTTCAATGCTCAGAA
GAAGGCCCAGAGCTCCACCGACTCCGGAGGATCTAGCGGAGGCTCCTCTGGCTCTGAGACACCTGGCACA
AGCGAGAGCGCAACACCTGAAAGCAGCGGGGGCAGCAGCGGGGGGTCAGACAAGAAGTACAGCATCGGCC
TGGCCATCGGCACCAACTCTGTGGGCTGGGCCGTGATCACCGACGAGTACAAGGTGCCCAGCAAGAAATT
CAAGGTGCTGGGCAACACCGACCGGCACAGCATCAAGAAGAACCTGATCGGAGCCCTGCTGTTCGACAGC
GGCGAAACAGCCGAGGCCACCCGGCTGAAGAGAACCGCCAGAAGAAGATACACCAGACGGAAGAACCGGA
TCTGCTATCTGCAAGAGATCTTCAGCAACGAGATGGCCAAGGTGGACGACAGCTTCTTCCACAGACTGGA
AGAGTCCTTCCTGGTGGAAGAGGATAAGAAGCACGAGCGGCACCCCATCTTCGGCAACATCGTGGACGAG
GTGGCCTACCACGAGAAGTACCCCACCATCTACCACCTGAGAAAGAAACTGGTGGACAGCACCGACAAGG
CCGACCTGCGGCTGATCTATCTGGCCCTGGCCCACATGATCAAGTTCCGGGGCCACTTCCTGATCGAGGG
CGACCTGAACCCCGACAACAGCGACGTGGACAAGCTGTTCATCCAGCTGGTGCAGACCTACAACCAGCTG
TTCGAGGAAAACCCCATCAACGCCAGCGGCGTGGACGCCAAGGCCATCCTGTCTGCCAGACTGAGCAAGA
GCAGACGGCTGGAAAATCTGATCGCCCAGCTGCCCGGCGAGAAGAAGAATGGCCTGTTCGGAAACCTGAT
TGCCCTGAGCCTGGGCCTGACCCCCAACTTCAAGAGCAACTTCGACCTGGCCGAGGATGCCAAACTGCAG
CTGAGCAAGGACACCTACGACGACGACCTGGACAACCTGCTGGCCCAGATCGGCGACCAGTACGCCGACC
TGTTTCTGGCCGCCAAGAACCTGTCCGACGCCATCCTGCTGAGCGACATCCTGAGAGTGAACACCGAGAT
CACCAAGGCCCCCCTGAGCGCCTCTATGATCAAGAGATACGACGAGCACCACCAGGACCTGACCCTGCTG
AAAGCTCTCGTGCGGCAGCAGCTGCCTGAGAAGTACAAAGAGATTTTCTTCGACCAGAGCAAGAACGGCT
ACGCCGGCTACATTGACGGCGGAGCCAGCCAGGAAGAGTTCTACAAGTTCATCAAGCCCATCCTGGAAAA
GATGGACGGCACCGAGGAACTGCTCGTGAAGCTGAACAGAGAGGACCTGCTGCGGAAGCAGCGGACCTTC
GACAACGGCAGCATCCCCCACCAGATCCACCTGGGAGAGCTGCACGCCATTCTGCGGCGGCAGGAAGATT
TTTACCCATTCCTGAAGGACAACCGGGAAAAGATCGAGAAGATCCTGACCTTCCGCATCCCCTACTACGT
GGGCCCTCTGGCCAGGGGAAACAGCAGATTCGCCTGGATGACCAGAAAGAGCGAGGAAACCATCACCCCC
TGGAACTTCGAGGAAGTGGTGGACAAGGGCGCTTCCGCCCAGAGCTTCATCGAGCGGATGACCAACTTCG
ATAAGAACCTGCCCAACGAGAAGGTGCTGCCCAAGCACAGCCTGCTGTACGAGTACTTCACCGTGTATAA
CGAGCTGACCAAAGTGAAATACGTGACCGAGGGAATGAGAAAGCCCGCCTTCCTGAGCGGCGAGCAGAAA
AAGGCCATCGTGGACCTGCTGTTCAAGACCAACCGGAAAGTGACCGTGAAGCAGCTGAAAGAGGACTACT
TCAAGAAAATCGAGTGCTTCGACTCCGTGGAAATCTCCGGCGTGGAAGATCGGTTCAACGCCTCCCTGGG
CACATACCACGATCTGCTGAAAATTATCAAGGACAAGGACTTCCTGGACAATGAGGAAAACGAGGACATT
CTGGAAGATATCGTGCTGACCCTGACACTGTTTGAGGACAGAGAGATGATCGAGGAACGGCTGAAAACCT
ATGCCCACCTGTTCGACGACAAAGTGATGAAGCAGCTGAAGCGGCGGAGATACACCGGCTGGGGCAGGCT
GAGCCGGAAGCTGATCAACGGCATCCGGGACAAGCAGTCCGGCAAGACAATCCTGGATTTCCTGAAGTCC
GACGGCTTCGCCAACAGAAACTTCATGCAGCTGATCCACGACGACAGCCTGACCTTTAAAGAGGACATCC
AGAAAGCCCAGGTGTCCGGCCAGGGCGATAGCCTGCACGAGCACATTGCCAATCTGGCCGGCAGCCCCGC
CATTAAGAAGGGCATCCTGCAGACAGTGAAGGTGGTGGACGAGCTCGTGAAAGTGATGGGCCGGCACAAG
CCCGAGAACATCGTGATCGAAATGGCCAGAGAGAACCAGACCACCCAGAAGGGACAGAAGAACAGCCGCG
AGAGAATGAAGCGGATCGAAGAGGGCATCAAAGAGCTGGGCAGCCAGATCCTGAAAGAACACCCCGTGGA
AAACACCCAGCTGCAGAACGAGAAGCTGTACCTGTACTACCTGCAGAATGGGCGGGATATGTACGTGGAC
CAGGAACTGGACATCAACCGGCTGTCCGACTACGATGTGGACCATATCGTGCCTCAGAGCTTTCTGAAGG
ACGACTCCATCGACAACAAGGTGCTGACCAGAAGCGACAAGAACCGGGGCAAGAGCGACAACGTGCCCTC
CGAAGAGGTCGTGAAGAAGATGAAGAACTACTGGCGGCAGCTGCTGAACGCCAAGCTGATTACCCAGAGA
AAGTTCGACAATCTGACCAAGGCCGAGAGAGGCGGCCTGAGCGAACTGGATAAGGCCGGCTTCATCAAGA
GACAGCTGGTGGAAACCCGGCAGATCACAAAGCACGTGGCACAGATCCTGGACTCCCGGATGAACACTAA
GTACGACGAGAATGACAAGCTGATCCGGGAAGTGAAAGTGATCACCCTGAAGTCCAAGCTGGTGTCCGAT
TTCCGGAAGGATTTCCAGTTTTACAAAGTGCGCGAGATCAACAACTACCACCACGCCCACGACGCCTACC
TGAACGCCGTCGTGGGAACCGCCCTGATCAAAAAGTACCCTAAGCTGGAAAGCGAGTTCGTGTACGGCGA
CTACAAGGTGTACGACGTGCGGAAGATGATCGCCAAGAGCGAGCAGGAAATCGGCAAGGCTACCGCCAAG
TACTTCTTCTACAGCAACATCATGAACTTTTTCAAGACCGAGATTACCCTGGCCAACGGCGAGATCCGGA
AGCGGCCTCTGATCGAGACAAACGGCGAAACCGGGGAGATCGTGTGGGATAAGGGCCGGGATTTTGCCAC
CGTGCGGAAAGTGCTGAGCATGCCCCAAGTGAATATCGTGAAAAAGACCGAGGTGCAGACAGGCGGCTTC
AGCAAAGAGTCTATCCGGCCCAAGAGGAACAGCGATAAGCTGATCGCCAGAAAGAAGGACTGGGACCCTA
AGAAGTACGGCGGCTTCGTGAGCCCCACCGTGGCCTATTCTGTGCTGGTGGTGGCCAAAGTGGAAAAGGG
CAAGTCCAAGAAACTGAAGAGTGTGAAAGAGCTGCTGGGGATCACCATCATGGAAAGAAGCAGCTTCGAG
AAGAATCCCATCGACTTTCTGGAAGCCAAGGGCTACAAAGAAGTGAAAAAGGACCTGATCATCAAGCTGC
CTAAGTACTCCCTGTTCGAGCTGGAAAACGGCCGGAAGAGAATGCTGGCCTCTGCCCGGTTCCTGCAGAA
GGGAAACGAACTGGCCCTGCCCTCCAAATATGTGAACTTCCTGTACCTGGCCAGCCACTATGAGAAGCTG
AAGGGCTCCCCCGAGGATAATGAGCAGAAACAGCTGTTTGTGGAACAGCACAAGCACTACCTGGACGAGA
TCATCGAGCAGATCAGCGAGTTCTCCAAGAGAGTGATCCTGGCCGACGCTAATCTGGACAAAGTGCTGTC
CGCCTACAACAAGCACCGGGATAAGCCCATCAGAGAGCAGGCCGAGAATATCATCCACCTGTTTACCCTG
ACCAATCTGGGAGCCCCTCGGGCCTTCAAGTACTTTGACACCACCATCGACCGGAAGGTGTACCGGAGCA
CCAAAGAGGTGCTGGACGCCACCCTGATCCACCAGAGCATCACCGGCCTGTACGAGACACGGATCGACCT
GTCTCAGCTGGGAGGTGACTCTGGCGGCTCAAAAAGAACCGCCGACGGCAGCGAATTCGAGCCCAAGAAG
AAGAGGAAAGTCTCTGGAGGATCTAGCGGAGGATCCTCTGGAAGCGAGACACCAGGCACAAGCGAGTCCG
CCACACCAGAGAGCTCCGGCGGCTCCTCCGGAGGATCCACAGACGCCGAGTACGTGCGCATTCATGAGAA
ACTGGATATTTACACCTTCAAGAAGCAGTTCTTCAACAACAAGAAATCTGTGTCACACCGCTGCTACGTG
CTGTTTGAGTTGAAGCGAAGGGGCGAAAGAAGGGCTTGCTTTTGGGGCTATGCCGTCAACAAGCCCCAAA
GTGGCACCGAGAGAGGAATACACGCTGAGATATTCAGTATCCGAAAGGTGGAAGAGTATCTTCGGGATAA
TCCTGGGCAGTTTACGATCAACTGGTATTCCAGCTGGAGTCCTTGCGCTGATTGTGCCGAGAAAATTCTG
GAATGGTATAATCAGGAACTTCGGGGAAACGGGCACACATTGAAAATCTGGGCCTGCAAGCTGTACTACG
AGAAGAATGCCCGGAACCAGATAGGACTCTGGAATCTGAGGGACAATGGTGTAGGCCTGAACGTGATGGT
TTCCGAGCACTATCAGTGTTGTCGGAAGATTTTCATCCAAAGCTCTCATAACCAGCTCAATGAAAACCGC
TGGTTGGAGAAAACACTGAAACGTGCGGAGAAGTGGAGATCCGAGCTGAGCATCATGATCCAGGTCAAGA
TTCTGCATACCACTAAGTCTCCAGCCGTTAGCGGCGGGAGCGGCGGGAGCGGGGGGAGCACTAATCTGAG
CGACATCATTGAGAAGGAGACTGGGAAACAGCTGGTCATTCAGGAGTCCATCCTGATGCTGCCTGAGGAG
GTGGAGGAAGTGATCGGCAACAAGCCAGAGTCTGACATCCTGGTGCACACCGCCTACGACGAGTCCACAG
ATGAGAATGTGATGCTGCTGACCTCTGACGCCCCCGAGTATAAGCCTTGGGCCCTGGTCATCCAGGATTC
TAACGGCGAGAATAAGATCAAGATGCTGAGCGGAGGATCCGGAGGATCTGGAGGCAGCACCAACCTGTCT
GACATCATCGAGAAGGAGACAGGCAAGCAGCTGGTCATCCAGGAGAGCATCCTGATGCTGCCCGAAGAAG
TCGAAGAAGTGATCGGAAACAAGCCTGAGAGCGATATCCTGGTCCATACCGCCTACGACGAGAGTACCGA
CGAAAATGTGATGCTGCTGACATCCGACGCCCCAGAGTATAAGCCCTGGGCTCTGGTCATCCAGGATTCC
AACGGAGAGAACAAAATCAAAATGCTGGGAAGCGGAGCTACTAACTTCAGCCTGCTGAAGCAGGCTGGAG
ACGTGGAGGAGAACCCTGGACCTATGGTGAGCAAGGGCGAGGAGCTGTTCACCGGGGTGGTGCCCATCCT
GGTCGAGCTGGACGGCGACGTAAACGGCCACAAGTTCAGCGTGTCCGGCGAGGGCGAGGGCGATGCCACC
TACGGCAAGCTGACCCTGAAGTTCATCTGCACCACCGGCAAGCTGCCCGTGCCCTGGCCCACCCTCGTGA
CCACCCTGACCTATGGAGTGCAGTGCTTCAGCCGCTACCCCGACCACATGAAGCAGCACGACTTCTTCAA
GTCCGCCATGCCCGAAGGCTACGTCCAGGAGCGCACCATCTTCTTCAAGGACGACGGCAACTACAAGACC
CGCGCCGAGGTGAAGTTCGAGGGCGACACCCTGGTGAACCGCATCGAGCTGAAGGGCATCGACTTCAAGG
AGGACGGCAACATCCTGGGGCACAAGCTGGAGTACAACTACAACAGCCACAACGTCTATATCATGGCCGA
CAAGCAGAAGAACGGCATCAAGGTGAACTTCAAGATCCGCCACAACATCGAGGACGGCAGCGTGCAGCTC
GCCGACCACTACCAGCAGAACACCCCCATCGGCGACGGCCCCGTGCTGCTGCCCGACAACCACTACCTGA
GCACCCAGTCCGCCCTGAGCAAAGACCCCAACGAGAAGCGCGATCACATGGTCCTGCTGGAGTTCGTGAC
CGCCGCCGGGATCACTCTCGGCATGGACGAGCTGTACAAGTCTGGTGGTTCTCCCAAGAAGAAGAGGAAA
GTCTAACCGGTCATCATCACCATCACCATTGAGTTTAAACCCGCTGATCAGCCTCGACTGTGCCTTCTAG
TTGCCAGCCATCTGTTGTTTGCCCCTCCCCCGTGCCTTCCTTGACCCTGGAAGGTGCCACTCCCACTGTC
CTTTCCTAATAAAATGAGGAAATTGCATCGCATTGTCTGAGTAGGTGTCATTCTATTCTGGGGGGTGGGG
TGGGGCAGGACAGCAAGGGGGAGGATTGGGAAGACAATAGCAGGCATGCTGGGGATGCGGTGGGCTCTAT
GGCTTCTGAGGCGGAAAGAACCAGCTGGGGCTCGATACCGTCGACCTCTAGCTAGAGCTTGGCGTAATCA
TGGTCATAGCTGTTTCCTGTGTGAAATTGTTATCCGCTCACAATTCCACACAACATACGAGCCGGAAGCA
TAAAGTGTAAAGCCTAGGGTGCCTAATGAGTGAGCTAACTCACATTAATTGCGTTGCGCTCACTGCCCGC
TTTCCAGTCGGGAAACCTGTCGTGCCAGCTGCATTAATGAATCGGCCAACGCGCGGGGAGAGGCGGTTTG
CGTATTGGGCGCTCTTCCGCTTCCTCGCTCACTGACTCGCTGCGCTCGGTCGTTCGGCTGCGGCGAGCGG
TATCAGCTCACTCAAAGGCGGTAATACGGTTATCCACAGAATCAGGGGATAACGCAGGAAAGAACATGTG
AGCAAAAGGCCAGCAAAAGGCCAGGAACCGTAAAAAGGCCGCGTTGCTGGCGTTTTTCCATAGGCTCCGC
CCCCCTGACGAGCATCACAAAAATCGACGCTCAAGTCAGAGGTGGCGAAACCCGACAGGACTATAAAGAT
ACCAGGCGTTTCCCCCTGGAAGCTCCCTCGTGCGCTCTCCTGTTCCGACCCTGCCGCTTACCGGATACCT
GTCCGCCTTTCTCCCTTCGGGAAGCGTGGCGCTTTCTCATAGCTCACGCTGTAGGTATCTCAGTTCGGTG
TAGGTCGTTCGCTCCAAGCTGGGCTGTGTGCACGAACCCCCCGTTCAGCCCGACCGCTGCGCCTTATCCG
GTAACTATCGTCTTGAGTCCAACCCGGTAAGACACGACTTATCGCCACTGGCAGCAGCCACTGGTAACAG
GATTAGCAGAGCGAGGTATGTAGGCGGTGCTACAGAGTTCTTGAAGTGGTGGCCTAACTACGGCTACACT
AGAAGAACAGTATTTGGTATCTGCGCTCTGCTGAAGCCAGTTACCTTCGGAAAAAGAGTTGGTAGCTCTT
GATCCGGCAAACAAACCACCGCTGGTAGCGGTGGTTTTTTTGTTTGCAAGCAGCAGATTACGCGCAGAAA
AAAAGGATCTCAAGAAGATCCTTTGATCTTTTCTACGGGGTCTGACACTCAGTGGAACGAAAACTCACGT
TAAGGGATTTTGGTCATGAGATTATCAAAAAGGATCTTCACCTAGATCCTTTTAAATTAAAAATGAAGTT
TTAAATCAATCTAAAGTATATATGAGTAAACTTGGTCTGACAGTTACCAATGCTTAATCAGTGAGGCACC
TATCTCAGCGATCTGTCTATTTCGTTCATCCATAGTTGCCTGACTCCCCGTCGTGTAGATAACTACGATA
CGGGAGGGCTTACCATCTGGCCCCAGTGCTGCAATGATACCGCGAGACCCACGCTCACCGGCTCCAGATT
TATCAGCAATAAACCAGCCAGCCGGAAGGGCCGAGCGCAGAAGTGGTCCTGCAACTTTATCCGCCTCCAT
CCAGTCTATTAATTGTTGCCGGGAAGCTAGAGTAAGTAGTTCGCCAGTTAATAGTTTGCGCAACGTTGTT
GCCATTGCTACAGGCATCGTGGTGTCACGCTCGTCGTTTGGTATGGCTTCATTCAGCTCCGGTTCCCAAC
GATCAAGGCGAGTTACATGATCCCCCATGTTGTGCAAAAAAGCGGTTAGCTCCTTCGGTCCTCCGATCGT
TGTCAGAAGTAAGTTGGCCGCAGTGTTATCACTCATGGTTATGGCAGCACTGCATAATTCTCTTACTGTC
ATGCCATCCGTAAGATGCTTTTCTGTGACTGGTGAGTACTCAACCAAGTCATTCTGAGAATAGTGTATGC
GGCGACCGAGTTGCTCTTGCCCGGCGTCAATACGGGATAATACCGCGCCACATAGCAGAACTTTAAAAGT
GCTCATCATTGGAAAACGTTCTTCGGGGCGAAAACTCTCAAGGATCTTACCGCTGTTGAGATCCAGTTCG
ATGTAACCCACTCGTGCACCCAACTGATCTTCAGCATCTTTTACTTTCACCAGCGTTTCTGGGTGAGCAA
AAACAGGAAGGCAAAATGCCGCAAAAAAGGGAATAAGGGCGACACGGAAATGTTGAATACTCATACTCTT
CCTTTTTCAATATTATTGAAGCATTTATCAGGGTTATTGTCTCATGAGCGGATACATATTTGAATGTATT
TAGAAAAATAAACAAATAGGGGTTCCGCGCACATTTCCCCGAAAAGTGCCACCTGACGTCGACGGATCGG
GAGATCGATCTCCCGATCCCCTAGGGTCGACTCTCAGTACAATCTGCTCTGATGCCGCATAGTTAAGCCA
GTATCTGCTCCCTGCTTGTGTGTTGGAGGTCGCTGAGTAGTGCGCGAGCAAAATTTAAGCTACAACAAGG
CAAGGCTTGACCGACAATTGCATGAAGAATCTGCTTAGGGTTAGGCGTTTTGCGCTGCTTCGCGATGTAC
GGGCCAGATATACGCGTT
